Addgene plasmid #81426: pDONR223_CNBD1_p.A426S
Purpose: Gateway Donor vector containing CNBD1 , part of the Target Accelerator Plasmid Collection.
Depositing lab: Jesse Boehm & William Hahn & David Root. Depositing organization: Broad Institute. Publication: Systematic Functional Interrogation of Rare Cancer Variants Identifies Oncogenic Alleles. Kim E, Ilic N, Shrestha Y, Zou L, Kamburov A, Zhu C, Yang X, Lubonja R, Tran N, Nguyen C, Lawrence MS, Piccioni F, Bagul M, Doench JG, Chouinard CR, Wu X, Hogstrom L, Natoli T, Tamayo P, Horn H, Corsello SM, Lage K, Root DE, Subramanian A, Golub TR, Getz G, Boehm JS, Hahn WC. Cancer Discov. 2016 Jul;6(7):714-26. doi: 10.1158/2159-8290.CD-16-0160. Epub 2016 May 4. PubMed 27147599.
Backbone
  Vector backbone: pDONR223
  Backbone manufacturer: Invitrogen
  Backbone size w/o insert (bp): 2790
  Vector type: Gateway Entry vector
Growth in bacteria
  Bacterial resistance: Spectinomycin, 50 μg/mL
  Growth temperature: 37°C
  Growth strain: DH5alpha
  Copy number: High Copy
Gene/Insert
  Gene/Insert name: CNBD1
  Species: H. sapiens (human)
  Mutation: A426S
  GenBank ID: NM_173538.2
  Entrez Gene: CNBD1
  Promoter: None
  Cloning method: Gateway Cloning
  Sequencing primers: 5′ M13pUC-fwd; 3′ M13-Rev
Terms and licenses: Academic/Nonprofit Terms; Industry Terms: Not Available to Industry
Depositor comments: Open state: NO stop codon immediately follows insert
How to cite: pDONR223_CNBD1_p.A426S was a gift from Jesse Boehm & William Hahn & David Root (Addgene plasmid # 81426 ; http://n2t.net/addgene:81426 ; RRID:Addgene_81426)
