[The description below was written by a language model from this plasmid's Addgene catalogue record and pLannotate feature annotations shown in this document.]
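Description:
pDONR223_CNBD1_p.A426S is a Gateway entry clone built on the Invitrogen pDONR223 backbone and carrying the human CNBD1 open reading frame with an A426S missense substitution. It belongs to the Target Accelerator Plasmid Collection, a set of cancer-associated variant ORFs assembled for systematic functional testing of rare alleles. The plasmid is propagated in E. coli from a high-copy ColE1/pUC-type origin and selected with spectinomycin through the aadA (SmR) aminoglycoside adenylyltransferase gene. The feature table places a fragment of a class 1 integron Pc promoter and a short gentamicin acetyltransferase remnant upstream of this gene. The full sequenced record is about 4.1 kb.

The CNBD1 coding sequence, roughly 1.3 kb, sits between two attL-type recombination sites. The automated annotation labels these attL3 and a partial attL2, which may simply reflect how similar the attL variants are to one another. These sites allow the ORF to be moved by an LR Clonase reaction into any compatible destination vector. No promoter drives the insert in this plasmid, so it serves as a shuttle and archival clone rather than an expression construct. The only nearby promoter is a T7 promoter lying outside the attL2 site on the opposite strand. The insert is in the "open" configuration, with no stop codon immediately following the ORF, so it can be read through into C-terminal tags supplied by a destination vector. rrnB T1 and T2 terminators on the backbone insulate the cloning region from read-through transcription, and the small lacZα and lacI fragments are non-functional backbone remnants. Typical use is transfer of the variant into lentiviral or other expression vectors to compare its activity with wild-type CNBD1.
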