Features (pLannotate 1.2.2; 12 found; start..end, strand, type, name):
     38..74      -  CDS            lacZα (fragment): LacZα fragment of β-galactosidase; lacZ fragment
     91..186     +  protein_bind   attL3: mutant version of attL; recombination site for the Gateway® LR reaction LR Clonase™
    192..1499    +  CDS            CNBD1: CNBD1_HUMAN - Experimental evidence at transcript level: Swiss-Prot protein existence level 2. From Homo sapiens (Human).
   1509..1602    -  protein_bind   attL2 (fragment): mutant version of attL; recombination site for the Gateway® LR reaction LR Clonase™
   1620..1638    -  promoter       T7 promoter: promoter for bacteriophage T7 RNA polymerase
   1828..1851    +  promoter       Pc promoter (fragment): intI1 (promoter lies within the coding sequence); class 1 integron promoter
   2027..2083    +  CDS            GmR (fragment): gentamycin acetyltransferase; aacC1; confers resistance to gentamycin
   2090..2881    +  CDS            SmR: aminoglycoside adenylyltransferase (Murphy, 1985); aadA; confers resistance to spectinomycin and streptomycin
   2974..3562    +  rep_origin     ori: high-copy-number ColE1/pMB1/pBR322/pUC origin of replication
   3745..3837    +  CDS            lacI (fragment): lac repressor; lacI; The lac repressor binds to the lac operator to inhibit transcription in E. coli. This inhibition can be relieved by adding lactose or isopropyl-β-D-thiogalactopyranoside (IPTG).
   3892..3919    -  terminator     rrnB T2 terminator: transcription terminator T2 from the E. coli rrnB gene
   4051..4094    +  terminator     rrnB T1 terminator: Escherichia coli rrnB; transcription terminator T1 from the E. coli rrnB gene
>Addgene plasmid #81426 | pDONR223_CNBD1_p.A426S | addgene full sequence | sequence record 168106 | Addgene NGS Result
GGCAGTTCCCTACTCTCGCGTTAACGCTAGCATGGATGTTTTCCCAGTCACGACGTTGTAAAACGACGGC
CAGTCTTAAGCTCGGGCCCCAAATAATGATTTTATTTTGACTGATAGTGACCTGTTCGTTGCAACAAATT
GATGAGCAATGCTTTTTTATAATGCCAACTTTGTACAAAAAAGTTGGCACCATGCCGATGTCTTCTCTTC
CAGCAGCTATTTTGTCTCACATGACAGCTATTAACAATGTGCCTCCTCCTCCACTTCACAGTATACCAAA
CTTGAAAAAGTCTAAGCACATTAATTATGGCCAGTTGAATGCATTATGCCACATTAGAGGACAACACAGC
CGGAGTATGAGCAATATCTTATCAGCTCACGATACATTTATGAAGCAATATCCTAAAGTATTCCTGCACC
AAAAACCCAGACTTCCTAAACTTTTCAAACAGGAGGAACAAAGGGAACTCAATGAAGGCAAAGAGGAAAG
TCAACATCAACAACCTGATGATTCTAACAATATAGCTGTCCATGTTCAGAGAGCACATGGTGGCCATATT
TTATATAGACCAAAAAGAGCCACAGAGAAATTTGAAGAATTCCTAGCTATCTTAAAGAAATTGCCCATTC
ACAGGACGCCATATGAACACAAAACTGTGTGGAAGTTCCTGAAAACAATTCCAGATTTAACCTTTCAGCT
AAATGATAAGCATCTGAAAACACTTAGTAAGACTGTCTTTTCCGAAACCTGGTTGAAAGGCAGCACAGTG
GTTGCAAATGATGGATTTTATGTAATACTGAAAGGCCTAGCTCGACCTCAAACAAACGTGTATAAAAATC
TGATTGAAGGAAGTGATTCACCAGACTCGTTCATATCTCAGAGTTTCCACAGCTTCATTTGGAGTGAAGA
ATTCAAAAACTCTACACTTGCTGAGATGTACCTACCTTCATATGACTCAATGCTTAGCAAATGGAGTACC
TTTGGGACTCTGGAAGTTATGCCTCAGAATGAATCGGAAACACAGATGTTCTCGGTGGTGACAGAAGACG
ATTGTGAAATTCTTAAAATCCCAGCAAAGGGATATGCAAAGATAAAGGAGGAAAAAATAAAACTTGAAAA
TATGCAAAAGTTGAAATTAATCCGTATGTGTCCTTATTATGAGGAATGGCCTACTTTATCCATATATGAG
CTAATTGCACTCCTTAAATGGAAAAAATTTCCTCCAGGTCATGTGATAGTGGAAAGTGGAAATATAATTT
CTTTTGTGGGTTATATTAACTCTGGATGCTGTAACATTTATAGAAGTATTATAGGATTTGTGAAACTACG
ATCAAATAAAGTGAAAAGATCTCAAAAACTTGTTTATATGGGGAAACTTAAGGAGAAGGAGTCCTTTGGT
GAGATTAGCGTCCTTCTTCAAGTTCCTTTCACGTGCACAATCATTACCAAAAAAGAAGTTGAGATGTCAA
TCATTGAAGATAAGGACCTATTTGTGGCTGATTGCCAACTTTCTTGTACAAAGTTGTCATTATAAGAAAG
CATTGCTTATCAATTTGTTGCAACGAACAGGTCACTATCAGTCAAAATAAAATCATTATTTGCCATCCAG
CTGATATCCCCTATAGTGAGTCGTATTACATGGTCATAGCTGTTTCCTGGCAGCTCTGGCCCGTGTCTCA
AAATCTCTGATGTTACATTGCACAAGATAAAAATATATCATCATGCCTCCTCTAGACCAGCCAGGACAGA
AATGCCTCGACTTCGCTGCTACCCAAGGTTGCCGGGTGACGCACACCGTGGAAACGGATGAAGGCACGAA
CCCAGTGGACATAAGCCTGTTCGGTTCGTAAGCTGTAATGCAAGTAGCGTATGCGCTCACGCAACTGGTC
CAGAACCTTGACCGAACGCAGCGGTGGTAACGGCGCAGTGGCGGTTTTCATGGCTTGTTATGACTGTTTT
TTTGGGGTACAGTCTATGCCTCGGGCATCCAAGCAGCAAGCGCGTTACGCCGTGGGTCGATGTTTGATGT
TATGGAGCAGCAACGATGTTACGCAGCAGGGCAGTCGCCCTAAAACAAAGTTAAACATTATGAGGGAAGC
GGTGATCGCCGAAGTATCGACTCAACTATCAGAGGTAGTTGGCGTCATCGAGCGCCATCTCGAACCGACG
TTGCTGGCCGTACATTTGTACGGCTCCGCAGTGGATGGCGGCCTGAAGCCACACAGTGATATTGATTTGC
TGGTTACGGTGACCGTAAGGCTTGATGAAACAACGCGGCGAGCTTTGATCAACGACCTTTTGGAAACTTC
GGCTTCCCCTGGAGAGAGCGAGATTCTCCGCGCTGTAGAAGTCACCATTGTTGTGCACGACGACATCATT
CCGTGGCGTTATCCAGCTAAGCGCGAACTGCAATTTGGAGAATGGCAGCGCAATGACATTCTTGCAGGTA
TCTTCGAGCCAGCCACGATCGACATTGATCTGGCTATCTTGCTGACAAAAGCAAGAGAACATAGCGTTGC
CTTGGTAGGTCCAGCGGCGGAGGAACTCTTTGATCCGGTTCCTGAACAGGATCTATTTGAGGCGCTAAAT
GAAACCTTAACGCTATGGAACTCGCCGCCCGACTGGGCTGGCGATGAGCGAAATGTAGTGCTTACGTTGT
CCCGCATTTGGTACAGCGCAGTAACCGGCAAAATCGCGCCGAAGGATGTCGCTGCCGACTGGGCAATGGA
GCGCCTGCCGGCCCAGTATCAGCCCGTCATACTTGAAGCTAGACAGGCTTATCTTGGACAAGAAGAAGAT
CGCTTGGCCTCGCGCGCAGATCAGTTGGAAGAATTTGTCCACTACGTGAAAGGCGAGATCACCAAGGTAG
TCGGCAAATAACCCTCGAGCCACCCATGACCAAAATCCCTTAACGTGAGTTACGCGTCGTTCCACTGAGC
GTCAGACCCCGTAGAAAAGATCAAAGGATCTTCTTGAGATCCTTTTTTTCTGCGCGTAATCTGCTGCTTG
CAAACAAAAAAACCACCGCTACCAGCGGTGGTTTGTTTGCCGGATCAAGAGCTACCAACTCTTTTTCCGA
AGGTAACTGGCTTCAGCAGAGCGCAGATACCAAATACTGTTCTTCTAGTGTAGCCGTAGTTAGGCCACCA
CTTCAAGAACTCTGTAGCACCGCCTACATACCTCGCTCTGCTAATCCTGTTACCAGTGGCTGCTGCCAGT
GGCGATAAGTCGTGTCTTACCGGGTTGGACTCAAGACGATAGTTACCGGATAAGGCGCAGCGGTCGGGCT
GAACGGGGGGTTCGTGCACACAGCCCAGCTTGGAGCGAACGACCTACACCGAACTGAGATACCTACAGCG
TGAGCTATGAGAAAGCGCCACGCTTCCCGAAGGGAGAAAGGCGGACAGGTATCCGGTAAGCGGCAGGGTC
GGAACAGGAGAGCGCACGAGGGAGCTTCCAGGGGGAAACGCCTGGTATCTTTATAGTCCTGTCGGGTTTC
GCCACCTCTGACTTGAGCGTCGATTTTTGTGATGCTCGTCAGGGGGGCGGAGCCTATGGAAAAACGCCAG
CAACGCGGCCTTTTTACGGTTCCTGGCCTTTTGCTGGCCTTTTGCTCACATGTTCTTTCCTGCGTTATCC
CCTGATTCTGTGGATAACCGTATTACCGCCTTTGAGTGAGCTGATACCGCTCGCCGCAGCCGAACGACCG
AGCGCAGCGAGTCAGTGAGCGAGGAAGCGGAAGAGCGCCCAATACGCAAACCGCCTCTCCCCGCGCGTTG
GCCGATTCATTAATGCAGCTGGCACGACAGGTTTCCCGACTGGAAAGCGGGCAGTGAGCGCAACGCAATT
AATACGCGTACCGCTAGCCAGGAAGAGTTTGTAGAAACGCAAAAAGGCCATCCGTCAGGATGGCCTTCTG
CTTAGTTTGATGCCTGGCAGTTTATGGCGGGCGTCCTGCCCGCCACCCTCCGGGCCGTTGCTTCACAACG
TTCAAATCCGCTCCCGGCGGATTTGTCCTACTCAGGAGAGCGTTCACCGACAAACAACAGATAAAACGAA
AGGCCCAGTCTTCCGACTGAGCCTTTCGTTTTATTTGATGCCT
