>Addgene plasmid #81426 | pDONR223_CNBD1_p.A426S | depositor partial sequence | sequence record 154745 | Insert sequence
ATGCCGATGTCTTCTCTTCCAGCAGCTATTTTGTCTCACATGACAGCTATTAACAATGTGCCTCCTCCTC
CACTTCACAGTATACCAAACTTGAAAAAGTCTAAGCACATTAATTATGGCCAGTTGAATGCATTATGCCA
CATTAGAGGACAACACAGCCGGAGTATGAGCAATATCTTATCAGCTCACGATACATTTATGAAGCAATAT
CCTAAAGTATTCCTGCACCAAAAACCCAGACTTCCTAAACTTTTCAAACAGGAGGAACAAAGGGAACTCA
ATGAAGGCAAAGAGGAAAGTCAACATCAACAACCTGATGATTCTAACAATATAGCTGTCCATGTTCAGAG
AGCACATGGTGGCCATATTTTATATAGACCAAAAAGAGCCACAGAGAAATTTGAAGAATTCCTAGCTATC
TTAAAGAAATTGCCCATTCACAGGACGCCATATGAACACAAAACTGTGTGGAAGTTCCTGAAAACAATTC
CAGATTTAACCTTTCAGCTAAATGATAAGCATCTGAAAACACTTAGTAAGACTGTCTTTTCCGAAACCTG
GTTGAAAGGCAGCACAGTGGTTGCAAATGATGGATTTTATGTAATACTGAAAGGCCTAGCTCGACCTCAA
ACAAACGTGTATAAAAATCTGATTGAAGGAAGTGATTCACCAGACTCGTTCATATCTCAGAGTTTCCACA
GCTTCATTTGGAGTGAAGAATTCAAAAACTCTACACTTGCTGAGATGTACCTACCTTCATATGACTCAAT
GCTTAGCAAATGGAGTACCTTTGGGACTCTGGAAGTTATGCCTCAGAATGAATCGGAAACACAGATGTTC
TCGGTGGTGACAGAAGACGATTGTGAAATTCTTAAAATCCCAGCAAAGGGATATGCAAAGATAAAGGAGG
AAAAAATAAAACTTGAAAATATGCAAAAGTTGAAATTAATCCGTATGTGTCCTTATTATGAGGAATGGCC
TACTTTATCCATATATGAGCTAATTGCACTCCTTAAATGGAAAAAATTTCCTCCAGGTCATGTGATAGTG
GAAAGTGGAAATATAATTTCTTTTGTGGGTTATATTAACTCTGGATGCTGTAACATTTATAGAAGTATTA
TAGGATTTGTGAAACTACGATCAAATAAAGTGAAAAGATCTCAAAAACTTGTTTATATGGGGAAACTTAA
GGAGAAGGAGTCCTTTGGTGAGATTAGCGTCCTTCTTCAAGTTCCTTTCACGTGCACAATCATTACCAAA
AAAGAAGTTGAGATGTCAATCATTGAAGATAAGGACCTATTTGTGGCT
